Addgene plasmid #35176: FLAG-Pol-IIΔ
Depositing lab: Benjamin Blencowe. Depositing organization: University of Toronto. Publication: Analysis of the requirement for RNA polymerase II CTD heptapeptide repeats in pre-mRNA splicing and 3'-end cleavage. Rosonina E, Blencowe BJ. RNA. 2004 Apr;10(4):581-9. 10.1261/rna.5207204 PubMed 15037767.
Backbone
  Vector backbone: pcDNA3.1(-)
  Backbone manufacturer: Invitrogen
  Backbone size w/o insert (bp): 5400
  Vector type: Mammalian Expression
Growth in bacteria
  Bacterial resistance: Ampicillin, 100 μg/mL
  Growth temperature: 37°C
  Growth strain: DH5alpha
  Copy number: High Copy
Gene/Insert
  Gene/Insert name: RPBI (alt names: POLRA; POLR2A)
  Species: H. sapiens (human)
  Mutation: Deletion of the entire C-terminal domain (repeats 1-52)
  Entrez Gene: POLR2A (a.k.a. NEDHIB, POLR2, POLRA, RPB1, RPBh1, RPO2, RPOL2, RpIILS, hRPB220, hsRPB1)
  Promoter: CMV
  Tag / fusion protein: FLAG (N terminal on backbone)
  Cloning method: Restriction Enzyme; 5′ cloning site EcoRI (unknown if destroyed); 3′ cloning site EcoRI (unknown if destroyed)
  Sequencing primers: 5′ CMV-Fwd; 3′ BGH-Rev
Terms and licenses: Academic/Nonprofit Terms; Industry Terms: Not Available to Industry
Depositor comments: α-amanitin-resistant form of the largest subunit of pol II
How to cite: FLAG-Pol-IIΔ was a gift from Benjamin Blencowe (Addgene plasmid # 35176 ; http://n2t.net/addgene:35176 ; RRID:Addgene_35176)
