[The description below was written by a language model from this plasmid's Addgene catalogue record and pLannotate feature annotations shown in this document.]
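Description:
FLAG-Pol-IIΔ is a mammalian expression plasmid built on the pcDNA3.1(-) backbone that encodes a truncated form of the largest subunit of human RNA polymerase II (POLR2A, also called RPB1). The coding sequence lacks the entire C-terminal domain, meaning all 52 heptapeptide repeats have been deleted, and the depositor notes that the subunit is an α-amanitin-resistant form. Expression is driven by the CMV immediate early enhancer and promoter, with an N-terminal FLAG epitope fused in frame ahead of the POLR2A open reading frame and a bovine growth hormone polyadenylation signal downstream. A T7 promoter sits between the CMV promoter and the tag. The insert was cloned between EcoRI sites.

The plasmid is propagated in E. coli through a high-copy ColE1/pUC-type origin and selected with ampicillin via the β-lactamase gene; an f1 origin is also present. The sequenced record additionally shows an SV40 early promoter and EM7 bacterial promoter driving a bleomycin/Zeocin resistance gene (Sh ble) followed by an SV40 poly(A) signal, which suggests a Zeocin-selectable variant of the backbone, although the catalogue fields do not list a mammalian selection marker. The annotation tool matched the insert to the hamster RPB1 protein entry, reflecting the strong conservation of this subunit, whereas the catalogue lists the species as human.

The α-amanitin resistance allows endogenous polymerase II to be inhibited with the toxin so that transcription depends on the transfected subunit. In line with the associated publication, the construct serves to test whether CTD heptapeptide repeats are required for pre-mRNA splicing and 3'-end cleavage, with the FLAG tag permitting detection of the exogenous protein.
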