Features (pLannotate 1.2.2; 22 found; start..end, strand, type, name):
     28..80      -  misc_feature   bom (fragment): basis of mobility region from pBR322
    235..614     +  enhancer       CMV enhancer: human cytomegalovirus immediate early enhancer
    615..818     +  promoter       CMV promoter: human cytomegalovirus (CMV) immediate early promoter
    814..847     +  LTR            5' LTR (truncated) (fragment): truncated 5' long terminal repeat (LTR) from HIV-1
    863..881     +  promoter       T7 promoter: promoter for bacteriophage T7 RNA polymerase
    910..930     +  CDS            FLAG (fragment): FLAG® epitope tag, followed by an enterokinase cleavage site
    937..5712    +  CDS            POLR2A (fragment): RPB1_CRIGR - Experimental evidence at protein level: Swiss-Prot protein existence level 1. DNA-dependent RNA polymerase catalyzes the transcription of DNA into RNA using the four ribonucleoside triphosphates as substrates. Largest and catalytic component of RNA polymerase II which synthesizes mRNA precursors and many functional non-coding RNAs. Forms the polymerase active center together with the second largest subunit. Pol II is the central component of the basal RNA polymerase II transcription machinery. It is composed of mobile elements that move relative to each other. RPB1 is part of the
   5816..6040    +  polyA_signal   bGH poly(A) signal: bovine growth hormone polyadenylation signal
   6044..6065    +  promoter       SV40 promoter (fragment): SV40 enhancer and early promoter
   6086..6514    +  rep_origin     f1 ori (sequence partly withheld): f1 bacteriophage origin of replication; arrow indicates direction of (+) strand synthesis
   6528..6857    +  promoter       SV40 promoter: SV40 enhancer and early promoter
   6905..6952    +  promoter       EM7 promoter: synthetic bacterial promoter&nbsp
   6971..7345    +  CDS            BleoR: antibiotic-binding protein; Sh ble from Streptoalloteichus hindustanus; confers resistance to bleomycin, phleomycin, and Zeocin™
   7355..7480    +  CDS            ble (fragment): BLE_KLEPN - Experimental evidence at protein level: Swiss-Prot protein existence level 1. Binding protein with a strong affinity to the bleomycin family of antibiotics. Binds to CL990; an antimitotic-antibiotic compound. From Klebsiella pneumoniae.
   7475..7596    +  polyA_signal   SV40 poly(A) signal: SV40 polyadenylation signal
   7669..7685    -  protein_bind   lac operator: The lac repressor binds to the lac operator to inhibit transcription in E. coli. This inhibition can be relieved by adding lactose or isopropyl-β-D-thiogalactopyranoside (IPTG). lac repressor encoded by lacI
   7693..7723    -  promoter       lac promoter: promoter for the E. coli lac operon
   7738..7759    -  protein_bind   CAP binding site: CAP binding activates transcription in the presence of cAMP. E. coli catabolite activator protein
   7772..7864    -  CDS            lacI (fragment): lac repressor; lacI; The lac repressor binds to the lac operator to inhibit transcription in E. coli. This inhibition can be relieved by adding lactose or isopropyl-β-D-thiogalactopyranoside (IPTG).
   8047..8635    -  rep_origin     ori: high-copy-number ColE1/pMB1/pBR322/pUC origin of replication
   8806..9666    -  CDS            AmpR: β-lactamase; bla; confers resistance to ampicillin, carbenicillin, and related antibiotics
   9667..9771    -  promoter       AmpR promoter: bla
>Addgene plasmid #35176 | FLAG-Pol-IIΔ | addgene full sequence | sequence record 265904 | Addgene NGS Result
GACGGATCGGGAGATCTCCCGATCCCCTATGGTGCACTCTCAGTACAATCTGCTCTGATGCCGCATAGTT
AAGCCAGTATCTGCTCCCTGCTTGTGTGTTGGAGGTCGCTGAGTAGTGCGCGAGCAAAATTTAAGCTACA
ACAAGGCAAGGCTTGACCGACAATTGCATGAAGAATCTGCTTAGGGTTAGGCGTTTTGCGCTGCTTCGCG
ATGTACGGGCCAGATATACGCGTTGACATTGATTATTGACTAGTTATTAATAGTAATCAATTACGGGGTC
ATTAGTTCATAGCCCATATATGGAGTTCCGCGTTACATAACTTACGGTAAATGGCCCGCCTGGCTGACCG
CCCAACGACCCCCGCCCATTGACGTCAATAATGACGTATGTTCCCATAGTAACGCCAATAGGGACTTTCC
ATTGACGTCAATGGGTGGAGTATTTACGGTAAACTGCCCACTTGGCAGTACATCAAGTGTATCATATGCC
AAGTACGCCCCCTATTGACGTCAATGACGGTAAATGGCCCGCCTGGCATTATGCCCAGTACATGACCTTA
TGGGACTTTCCTACTTGGCAGTACATCTACGTATTAGTCATCGCTATTACCATGGTGATGCGGTTTTGGC
AGTACATCAATGGGCGTGGATAGCGGTTTGACTCACGGGGATTTCCAAGTCTCCACCCCATTGACGTCAA
TGGGAGTTTGTTTTGGCACCAAAATCAACGGGACTTTCCAAAATGTCGTAACAACTCCGCCCCATTGACG
CAAATGGGCGGTAGGCGTGTACGGTGGGAGGTCTATATAAGCAGAGCTCTCTGGCTAACTAGAGAACCCA
CTGCTTACTGGCTTATCGAAATTAATACGACTCACTATAGGGAGACCCAAGCTGGCTAGGACCATGGACT
ACAAGGACGACGATGACAAGGCTAGCATGCACGGGGGTGGCCCCCCCTCGGGGGACAGCGCATGCCCGCT
GCGCACCATCAAGAGAGTCCAGTTCGGAGTCCTGAGTCCGGATGAACTGAAGCGAATGTCTGTGACGGAG
GGTGGCATCAAATACCCAGAGACGACTGAGGGAGGCCGCCCCAAGCTTGGGGGGCTGATGGACCCGAGGC
AGGGGGTGATTGAGCGGACTGGCCGCTGCCAAACATGTGCAGGAAACATGACAGAGTGTCCTGGCCACTT
TGGCCACATTGAACTGGCCAAGCCTGTGTTTCACGTGGGCTTCCTGGTGAAGACAATGAAAGTTTTGCGC
TGTGTCTGCTTCTTCTGCTCCAAACTGCTTGTGGACTCTAACAACCCAAAGATCAAGGATATCCTGGCTA
AGTCCAAGGGACAGCCCAAGAAGCGGCTCACACATGTCTACGACCTTTGCAAGGGCAAAAACATATGCGA
GGGTGGGGAGGAGATGGACAACAAGTTCGGTGTGGAACAACCTGAGGGTGACGAGGATCTGACCAAAGAA
AAGGGCCATGGTGGCTGTGGGCGGTACCAGCCCAGGATCCGGCGTTCTGGCCTAGAGCTGTATGCGGAAT
GGAAGCACGTTAATGAGGACTCTCAGGAGAAGAAGATCCTGCTGAGTCCAGAGCGAGTGCATGAGATCTT
CAAACGCATCTCAGATGAGGAGTGTTTTGTGCTGGGCATGGAGCCCCGCTATGCACGGCCAGAGTGGATG
ATTGTCACAGTGCTGCCTGTGCCCCCGCTCTCCGTGCGGCCTGCTGTTGTGATGCAGGGCTCTGCCCGTA
ACCAGGATGACCTGACTCACAAACTGGCTGACATCGTGAAGATCAACAATCAGCTGCGGCGCAATGAGCA
GAACGGCGCAGCGGCCCATGTCATTGCAGAGGATGTGAAGCTCCTCCAGTTCCATGTGGCCACCATGGTG
GACAATGAGCTGCCTGGCTTGCCCCGTGCCATGCAGAAGTCTGGGCGTCCCCTCAAGTCCCTGAAGCAGC
GGTTGAAGGGCAAGGAAGGCCGGGTGCGAGGGAACCTGATGGGCAAAAGAGTGGACTTCTCGGCCCGTAC
TGTCATCACCCCCGACCCCAACCTCTCCATTGACCAGGTTGGCGTGCCCCGCTCCATTGCTGCCAACATG
ACCTTTGCGGAGATTGTCACCCCCTTCAACATTGACAGACTTCAAGAACTAGTGCGCAGGGGGAACAGCC
AGTACCCAGGCGCCAAGTACATCATCCGAGACAATGGTGATCGCATTGACTTGCGTTTCCACCCCAAGCC
CAGTGACCTTCACCTGCAGACCGGCTATAAGGTGGAACGGCACATGTGTGATGGGGACATTGTTATCTTC
AACCGGCAGCCAACTCTGCACAAAATGTCCATGATGGGGCATCGGGTCCGCATTCTCCCATGGTCTACCT
TTCGCTTGAATCTTAGCGTGACAACTCCGTACAATGCAGACTTTGACGGGGATGAGATGAACTTGCACCT
GCCACAGTCTCTGGAGACGCGAGCAGAGATCCAGGAGCTGGCCATGGTTCCTCGCATGATTGTCACCCCC
CAGAGCAATCGGCCTGTCATGGGTATTGTGCAGGACACACTCACAGCAGTGCGCAAATTCACCAAGAGAG
ACGTCTTCCTGGAGCGGGGTGAAGTGATGAACCTCCTGATGTTCCTGTCGACGTGGGATGGGAAGGTCCC
ACAGCCGGCCATCCTAAAGCCCCGGCCCCTGTGGACAGGCAAGCAAATCTTCTCCCTCATCATACCTGGT
CACATCAATTGTATCCGTACCCACAGCACCCATCCCGATGATGAAGACAGTGGCCCTTACAAGCACATCT
CTCCTGGGGACACCAAGGTGGTGGTGGAGAATGGGGAGCTGATCATGGGCATCCTGTGTAAGAAGTCTCT
GGGCACGTCAGCTGGCTCCCTGGTCCACATCTCCTACCTAGAGATGGGTCATGACATCACTCGCCTCTTC
TACTCCAACATTCAGACTGTCATTAACAACTGGCTCCTCATCGAGGGTCATACTATTGGCATTGGGGACT
CCATTGCTGATTCTAAGACTTACCAGGACATTCAGAACACTATTAAGAAGGCCAAGCAGGACGTAATAGA
GGTCATCGAGAAGGCACACAACAATGAGCTGGAGCCCACCCCAGGGAACACTCTGCGGCAGACGTTTGAG
AATCAGGTGAACCGCATTCTTAACGATGCCCGAGACAAGACTGGCTCCTCTGCTCAGAAATCCCTGTCTG
AATACAACAACTTCAAGTCTATGGTCGTGTCCGGAGCTAAAGGTTCCAAGATTAACATCTCCCAGGTCAT
TGCTGTCGTTGGACAGCAGGACGTCGAGGGCAAGCGGATTCCATTTGGCTTCAAGCACCGGACTCTGCCT
CACTTCATCAAGGATGACTACGGGCCTGAGAGCCGTGGCTTTGTGGAGAACTCCTACCTAGCCGGCCTCA
CACCCACTGAGTTCTTTTTCCACGCCATGGGGGGTCGTGAGGGGCTCATTGACACGGCTGTCAAGACTGC
TGAGACTGGATACATCCAGCGGCGGCTGATCAAGTCCATGGAGTCAGTGATGGTGAAGTACGACGCGACT
GTGCGGAACTCCATCAACCAGGTGGTGCAGCTGCGCTACGGCGAAGACGGCCTGGCAGGCGAGAGCGTTG
AGTTCCAGAACCTGGCTACGCTTAAGCCTTCCAACAAGGCTTTTGAGAAGAAGTTCCGCTTTGATTATAC
CAATGAGAGGGCCCTGCGGCGCACTCTGCAGGAGGACCTGGTGAAGGACGTGCTGAGCAACGCACACATC
CAGAACGAGTTGGAGCGGGAATTTGAGCGGATGCGGGAGGATCGGGAGGTGCTCAGGGTCATCTTCCCAA
CTGGAGACAGCAAGGTCGTCCTCCCCTGTAACCTGCTGCGGATGATCTGGAATGCTCAGAAAATCTTCCA
CATCAACCCACGCCTTCCCTCCGACCTGCACCCCATCAAAGTGGTGGAGGGAGTCAAGGAATTGAGCAAG
AAGCTGGTGATTGTGAATGGGGATGACCCACTAAGTCGACAGGCCCAGGAAAATGCCACGCTGCTCTTCA
ACATCCACCTGCGGTCCACGTTGTGTTCCCGCCGCATGGCAGAGGAGTTTCGGCTCAGTGGGGAGGCCTT
CGACTGGCTGCTTGGGGAGATTGAGTCCAAGTTCAACCAAGCCATTGCGCATCCCGGGGAAATGGTGGGG
GCTCTGGCTGCGCAGTCCCTTGGAGAACCTGCCACCCAGATGACCTTGAATACCTTCCACTATGCTGGTG
TGTCTGCCAAGAATGTGACGCTGGGTGTGCCCCGACTTAAGGAGCTCATCAACATTTCCAAGAAGCCAAA
GACTCCTTCGCTTACTGTCTTCCTGTTGGGCCAGTCCGCTCGAGATGCTGAGAGAGCCAAGGATATTCTG
TGCCGTCTGGAGCATACAACGTTGAGGAAGGTGACTGCCAACACAGCCATCTACTATGACCCCAACCCCC
AGAGCACGGTGGTGGCAGAGGATCAGGAATGGGTGAATGTCTACTATGAAATGCCTGACTTTGATGTGGC
CCGAATCTCCCCCTGGCTGTTGCGGGTGGAGCTGGATCGGAAGCACATGACTGACCGGAAGCTCACCATG
GAGCAGATTGCTGAAAAGATCAATGCTGGTTTTGGTGACGACTTGAACTGCATCTTTAATGATGACAATG
CAGAGAAGCTGGTGCTCCGTATTCGCATCATGAACAGCGATGAGAACAAGATGCAAGAGGAGGAAGAGGT
GGTGGACAAGATGGATGATGATGTCTTCCTGCGCTGCATCGAGTCCAACATGCTGACAGATATGACCCTG
CAGGGCATCGAGCAGATCAGCAAGGTGTACATGCACTTGCCACAGACAGACAACAAGAAGAAGATCATCA
TCACGGAGGATGGGGAATTCAAGGCCCTGCAGGAGTGGATCCTGGAGACGGACGGCGTGAGCTTGATGCG
GGTGCTGAGTGAGAAGGACGTGGACCCCGTACGCACCACGTCCAATGACATTGTGGAGATCTTCACGGTG
CTGGGCATTGAAGCCGTGCGGAAGGCCCTGGAGCGGGAGCTGTACCACGTCATCTCCTTTGATGGCTCCT
ATGTCAATTACCGACACTTGGCTCTCTTGTGTGATACCATGACCTGTCGTGGCCACTTGATGGCCATCAC
CCGACACGGAGTCAACCGCCAGGACACAGGACCACTCATGAAGTGTTCCTTTGAGGAAACGGTGGACGTG
CTTATGGAAGCAGCCGCACACGGTGAGAGTGACCCCATGAAGGGGGTCTCTGAGAATATCATGCTGGGCC
AGCTGGCTCCGGCCGGCACTGGCTGCTTTGACCTCCTGCTTGATGCAGAGAAGTGCAAGTATGGCATGGA
GATCCCCACCAATATCCCCGGCCTGGGGGCTGCTGGACCCACCGGCATGTTCTTTGGTTCAGCACCCAGT
CCCATGGGTGGAATCTCTCCTGCCATGACACCTTGGAACCAGGGTGCAACCCCTGCCTATGGCGCCTGGT
CCCCCAGTGTTGGGAGTGGAATGACCCCAGGGGCAGCCGGCTTCTCTCCCAGTGCTGCGTCAGATGCCAG
CGGCTTCAGCCCAGGTTACTCCCCTGCCTGGTCTCCCACACCGGGCTCCCCGGGGTCCCCAGGTCCCTCA
AGCCCCTACATCCCTTCACCAGGTGGCGCCATGTCTCCCAGCTCTAGATAAATCGATTAAGCGGCCGCCT
AAGAATTCCACCACACTGGACTAGTGGATCCGAGCTCGGTACCAAGCTTAAGTTTAAACCGCTGATCAGC
CTCGACTGTGCCTTCTAGTTGCCAGCCATCTGTTGTTTGCCCCTCCCCCGTGCCTTCCTTGACCCTGGAA
GGTGCCACTCCCACTGTCCTTTCCTAATAAAATGAGGAAATTGCATCGCATTGTCTGAGTAGGTGTCATT
CTATTCTGGGGGGTGGGGTGGGGCAGGACAGCAAGGGGGAGGATTGGGAAGACAATAGCAGGCATGCTGG
GGATGCGGTGGGCTCTATGGCTTCTGAGGCGGAAAGAACCAGCTGGGGCTCTAGGGGGTATCCCC
[124 nt withheld, positions 6086-6209]
C
[91 nt withheld, positions 6211-6301]
A
[49 nt withheld, positions 6303-6351]
CCTTTGACGTTGGAGTCCACGTTCTTT
[37 nt withheld, positions 6379-6415]
ACCCTATCTCGGTCTATTCTTTTGATTTATAAGGGATTTTGCCGATTTCGGCCTATTGGTTAAAAAATGA
GCTGATTTAACAAAAATTTAACGCGAATTAATTCTGTGGAATGTGTGTCAGTTAGGGTGTGGAAAGTCCC
CAGGCTCCCCAGCAGGCAGAAGTATGCAAAGCATGCATCTCAATTAGTCAGCAACCAGGTGTGGAAAGTC
CCCAGGCTCCCCAGCAGGCAGAAGTATGCAAAGCATGCATCTCAATTAGTCAGCAACCATAGTCCCGCCC
CTAACTCCGCCCATCCCGCCCCTAACTCCGCCCAGTTCCGCCCATTCTCCGCCCCATGGCTGACTAATTT
TTTTTATTTATGCAGAGGCCGAGGCCGCCTCTGCCTCTGAGCTATTCCAGAAGTAGTGAGGAGGCTTTTT
TGGAGGCCTAGGCTTTTGCAAAAAGCTCCCGGGAGCTTGTATATCCATTTTCGGATCTGATCAGCACGTG
TTGACAATTAATCATCGGCATAGTATATCGGCATAGTATAATACGACAAGGTGAGGAACTAAACCATGGC
CAAGTTGACCAGTGCCGTTCCGGTGCTCACCGCGCGCGACGTCGCCGGAGCGGTCGAGTTCTGGACCGAC
CGGCTCGGGTTCTCCCGGGACTTCGTGGAGGACGACTTCGCCGGTGTGGTCCGGGACGACGTGACCCTGT
TCATCAGCGCGGTCCAGGACCAGGTGGTGCCGGACAACACCCTGGCCTGGGTGTGGGTGCGCGGCCTGGA
CGAGCTGTACGCCGAGTGGTCGGAGGTCGTGTCCACGAACTTCCGGGACGCCTCCGGGCCGGCCATGACC
GAGATCGGCGAGCAGCCGTGGGGGCGGGAGTTCGCCCTGCGCGACCCGGCCGGCAACTGCGTGCACTTCG
TGGCCGAGGAGCAGGACTGACACGTGCTACGAGATTTCGATTCCACCGCCGCCTTCTATGAAAGGTTGGG
CTTCGGAATCGTTTTCCGGGACGCCGGCTGGATGATCCTCCAGCGCGGGGATCTCATGCTGGAGTTCTTC
GCCCACCCCAACTTGTTTATTGCAGCTTATAATGGTTACAAATAAAGCAATAGCATCACAAATTTCACAA
ATAAAGCATTTTTTTCACTGCATTCTAGTTGTGGTTTGTCCAAACTCATCAATGTATCTTATCATGTCTG
TATACCGTCGACCTCTAGCTAGAGCTTGGCGTAATCATGGTCATAGCTGTTTCCTGTGTGAAATTGTTAT
CCGCTCACAATTCCACACAACATACGAGCCGGAAGCATAAAGTGTAAAGCCTGGGGTGCCTAATGAGTGA
GCTAACTCACATTAATTGCGTTGCGCTCACTGCCCGCTTTCCAGTCGGGAAACCTGTCGTGCCAGCTGCA
TTAATGAATCGGCCAACGCGCGGGGAGAGGCGGTTTGCGTATTGGGCGCTCTTCCGCTTCCTCGCTCACT
GACTCGCTGCGCTCGGTCGTTCGGCTGCGGCGAGCGGTATCAGCTCACTCAAAGGCGGTAATACGGTTAT
CCACAGAATCAGGGGATAACGCAGGAAAGAACATGTGAGCAAAAGGCCAGCAAAAGGCCAGGAACCGTAA
AAAGGCCGCGTTGCTGGCGTTTTTCCATAGGCTCCGCCCCCCTGACGAGCATCACAAAAATCGACGCTCA
AGTCAGAGGTGGCGAAACCCGACAGGACTATAAAGATACCAGGCGTTTCCCCCTGGAAGCTCCCTCGTGC
GCTCTCCTGTTCCGACCCTGCCGCTTACCGGATACCTGTCCGCCTTTCTCCCTTCGGGAAGCGTGGCGCT
TTCTCATAGCTCACGCTGTAGGTATCTCAGTTCGGTGTAGGTCGTTCGCTCCAAGCTGGGCTGTGTGCAC
GAACCCCCCGTTCAGCCCGACCGCTGCGCCTTATCCGGTAACTATCGTCTTGAGTCCAACCCGGTAAGAC
ACGACTTATCGCCACTGGCAGCAGCCACTGGTAACAGGATTAGCAGAGCGAGGTATGTAGGCGGTGCTAC
AGAGTTCTTGAAGTGGTGGCCTAACTACGGCTACACTAGAAGAACAGTATTTGGTATCTGCGCTCTGCTG
AAGCCAGTTACCTTCGGAAAAAGAGTTGGTAGCTCTTGATCCGGCAAACAAACCACCGCTGGTAGCGGTG
GTTTTTTTGTTTGCAAGCAGCAGATTACGCGCAGAAAAAAAGGATCTCAAGAAGATCCTTTGATCTTTTC
TACGGGGTCTGACGCTCAGTGGAACGAAAACTCACGTTAAGGGATTTTGGTCATGAGATTATCAAAAAGG
ATCTTCACCTAGATCCTTTTAAATTAAAAATGAAGTTTTAAATCAATCTAAAGTATATATGAGTAAACTT
GGTCTGACAGTTACCAATGCTTAATCAGTGAGGCACCTATCTCAGCGATCTGTCTATTTCGTTCATCCAT
AGTTGCCTGACTCCCCGTCGTGTAGATAACTACGATACGGGAGGGCTTACCATCTGGCCCCAGTGCTGCA
ATGATACCGCGAGACCCACGCTCACCGGCTCCAGATTTATCAGCAATAAACCAGCCAGCCGGAAGGGCCG
AGCGCAGAAGTGGTCCTGCAACTTTATCCGCCTCCATCCAGTCTATTAATTGTTGCCGGGAAGCTAGAGT
AAGTAGTTCGCCAGTTAATAGTTTGCGCAACGTTGTTGCCATTGCTACAGGCATCGTGGTGTCACGCTCG
TCGTTTGGTATGGCTTCATTCAGCTCCGGTTCCCAACGATCAAGGCGAGTTACATGATCCCCCATGTTGT
GCAAAAAAGCGGTTAGCTCCTTCGGTCCTCCGATCGTTGTCAGAAGTAAGTTGGCCGCAGTGTTATCACT
CATGGTTATGGCAGCACTGCATAATTCTCTTACTGTCATGCCATCCGTAAGATGCTTTTCTGTGACTGGT
GAGTACTCAACCAAGTCATTCTGAGAATAGTGTATGCGGCGACCGAGTTGCTCTTGCCCGGCGTCAATAC
GGGATAATACCGCGCCACATAGCAGAACTTTAAAAGTGCTCATCATTGGAAAACGTTCTTCGGGGCGAAA
ACTCTCAAGGATCTTACCGCTGTTGAGATCCAGTTCGATGTAACCCACTCGTGCACCCAACTGATCTTCA
GCATCTTTTACTTTCACCAGCGTTTCTGGGTGAGCAAAAACAGGAAGGCAAAATGCCGCAAAAAAGGGAA
TAAGGGCGACACGGAAATGTTGAATACTCATACTCTTCCTTTTTCAATATTATTGAAGCATTTATCAGGG
TTATTGTCTCATGAGCGGATACATATTTGAATGTATTTAGAAAAATAAACAAATAGGGGTTCCGCGCACA
TTTCCCCGAAAAGTGCCACCTGACGTC
