>Addgene plasmid #35176 | FLAG-Pol-IIΔ | depositor partial sequence | sequence record 43065 | FLAG-Pol-IIΔ sequence 4840 bps
ATGGACTACAAGGACGACGATGACAAGGCTAGCATGCACGGGGGTGGCCCCCCCTCGGGGGACAGCGCAT
GCCCGCTGCGCACCATCAAGAGAGTCCAGTTCGGAGTCCTGAGTCCGGATGAACTGAAGCGAATGTCTGT
GACGGAGGGTGGCATCAAATACCCAGAGACGACTGAGGGAGGCCGCCCCAAGCTTGGGGGGCTGATGGAC
CCGAGGCAGGGGGTGATTGAGCGGACTGGCCGCTGCCAAACATGTGCAGGAAACATGACAGAGTGTCCTG
GCCACTTTGGCCACATTGAACTGGCCAAGCCTGTGTTTCACGTGGGCTTCCTGGTGAAGACAATGAAAGT
TTTGCGCTGTGTCTGCTTCTTCTGCTCCAAACTGCTTGTGGACTCTAACAACCCAAAGATCAAGGATATC
CTGGCTAAGTCCAAGGGACAGCCCAAGAAGCGGCTCACACATGTCTACGACCTTTGCAAGGGCAAAAACA
TATGCGAGGGTGGGGAGGAGATGGACAACAAGTTCGGTGTGGAACAACCTGAGGGTGACGAGGATCTGAC
CAAAGAAAAGGGCCATGGTGGCTGTGGGCGGTACCAGCCCAGGATCCGGCGTTCTGGCCTAGAGTTGTAT
GCGGAATGGAAGCACGTTAATGAGGACTCTCAGGAGAAGAAGATCCTGCTGAGTCCAGAGCGAGTGCATG
AGATCTTCAAACGCATCTCAGATGAGGAGTGTTTTGTGCTGGGCATGGAGCCCCGCTATGCACGGCCAGA
GTGGATGATTGTCACAGTGCTGCCTGTGCCCCCGCTCTCCGTGCGGCCTGCTGTTGTGATGCAGGGCTCT
GCCCGTAACCAGGATGACCTGACTCACAAACTGGCTGACATCGTGAAGATCAACAATCAGCTGCGGCGCA
ATGAGCAGAACGGCGCAGCGGCCCATGTCATTGCAGAGGATGTGAAGCTCCTCCAGTTCCATGTGGCCAC
CATGGTGGACAATGAGCTGCCTGGCTTGCCCCGTGCCATGCAGAAGTCTGGGCGTCCCCTCAAGTCCCTG
AAGCAGCGGTTGAAGGGCAAGGAAGGCCGGGTGCGAGGGAACCTGATGGGCAAAAGAGTGGACTTCTCGG
CCCGTACTGTCATCACCCCCGACCCCAACCTCTCCATTGACCAGGTTGGCGTGCCCCGCTCCATTGCTGC
CAACATGACCTTTGCGGAGATTGTCACCCCCTTCAACATTGACAGACTTCAAGAACTAGTGCGCAGGGGG
AACAGCCAGTACCCAGGCGCCAAGTACATCATCCGAGACAATGGTGATCGCATTGACTTGCGTTTCCACC
CCAAGCCCAGTGACCTTCACCTGCAGACCGGCTATAAGGTGGAACGGCACATGTGTGATGGGGACATTGT
TATCTTCAACCGGCAGCCAACTCTGCACAAAATGTCCATGATGGGGCATCGGGTCCGCATTCTCCCATGG
TCTACCTTTCGCTTGAATCTTAGTGTGACAACTCCGTACAATGCAGACTTTGACGGGGATGAGATGAACT
TGCACCTGCCACAGTCTCTGGAGACGCGAGCAGAGATCCAGGAGCTGGCCATGGTTCCTCGCATGATTGT
CACCCCCCAGAGCAATCGGCCTGTCATGGGTATTGTGCAGGACACACTCACAGCAGTGCGCAAATTCACC
AAGAGAGACGTCTTCCTGGAGCGGGGTGAAGTGATGAACCTCCTGATGTTCCTGTCGACGTGGGATGGGA
AGGTCCCACAGCCGGCCATCCTAAAGCCCCGGCCCCTGTGGACAGGCAAGCAAATCTTCTCCCTCATCAT
ACCTGGTCACATCAATTGTATCCGTACCCACAGCACCCATCCCGATGATGAAGACAGTGGCCCTTACAAG
CACATCTCTCCTGGGGACACCAAGGTGGTGGTGGAGAATGGGGAGCTGATCATGGGCATCCTGTGTAAGA
AGTCTCTGGGCACGTCAGCTGGCTCCCTGGTCCACATCTCCTACCTAGAGATGGGTCATGACATCACTCG
CCTCTTCTACTCCAACATTCAGACTGTCATTAACAACTGGCTCCTCATCGAGGGTCATACTATTGGCATT
GGGGACTCCATTGCTGATTCTAAGACTTACCAGGACATTCAGAACACTATTAAGAAGGCCAAGCAGGACG
TAATAGAGGTCATCGAGAAGGCACACAACAATGAGCTGGAGCCCACCCCAGGGAACACTCTGCGGCAGAC
GTTTGAGAATCAGGTGAACCGCATTCTTAACGATGCCCGAGACAAGACTGGCTCCTCTGCTCAGAAATCC
CTGTCTGAATACAACAACTTCAAGTCTATGGTCGTGTCCGGAGCTAAAGGTTCCAAGATTAACATCTCCC
AGGTCATTGCTGTCGTTGGACAGCAGGACGTCGAGGGCAAGCGGATTCCATTTGGCTTCAAGCACCGGAC
TCTGCCTCACTTCATCAAGGATGACTACGGGCCTGAGAGCCGTGGCTTTGTGGAGAACTCCTACCTAGCC
GGCCTCACACCCACTGAGTTCTTTTTCCACGCCATGGGGGGTCGTGAGGGGCTCATTGACACGGCTGTCA
AGACTGCTGAGACTGGATACATCCAGCGGCGGCTGATCAAGTCCATGGAGTCAGTGATGGTGAAGTACGA
CGCGACTGTGCGGAACTCCATCAACCAGGTGGTGCAGCTGCGCTACGGCGAAGACGGCCTGGCAGGCGAG
AGCGTTGAGTTCCAGAACCTGGCTACGCTTAAGCCTTCCAACAAGGCTTTTGAGAAGAAGTTCCGCTTTG
ATTATACCAATGAGAGGGCCCTGCGGCGCACTCTGCAGGAGGACCTGGTGAAGGACGTGCTGAGCAACGC
ACACATCCAGAACGAGTTGGAGCGGGAATTTGAGCGGATGCGGGAGGATCGGGAGGTGCTCAGGGTCATC
TTCCCAACTGGAGACAGCAAGGTCGTCCTCCCCTGTAACCTGCTGCGGATGATCTGGAATGCTCAGAAAA
TCTTCCACATCAACCCACGCCTTCCCTCCGACCTGCACCCCATCAAAGTGGTGGAGGGAGTCAAGGAATT
GAGCAAGAAGCTGGTGATTGTGAATGGGGATGACCCACTAAGTCGACAGGCCCAGGAAAATGCCACGCTG
CTCTTCAACATCCACCTGCGGTCCACGTTGTGTTCCCGCCGCATGGCAGAGGAGTTTCGGCTCAGTGGGG
AGGCCTTCGACTGGCTGCTTGGGGAGATTGAGTCCAAGTTCAACCAAGCCATTGCGCATCCCGGGGAAAT
GGTGGGGGCTCTGGCTGCGCAGTCCCTTGGAGAACCTGCCACCCAGATGACCTTGAATACCTTCCACTAT
GCTGGTGTGTCTGCCAAGAATGTGACGCTGGGTGTGCCCCGACTTAAGGAGCTCATCAACATTTCCAAGA
AGCCAAAGACTCCTTCGCTTACTGTCTTCCTGTTGGGCCAGTCCGCTCGAGATGCTGAGAGAGCCAAGGA
TATTCTGTGCCGTCTGGAGCATACAACGTTGAGGAAGGTGACTGCCAACACAGCCATCTACTATGACCCC
AACCCCCAGAGCACGGTGGTGGCAGAGGATCAGGAATGGGTGAATGTCTACTATGAAATGCCTGACTTTG
ATGTGGCCCGAATCTCCCCCTGGCTGTTGCGGGTGGAGCTGGATCGGAAGCACATGACTGACCGGAAGCT
CACCATGGAGCAGATTGCTGAAAAGATCAATGCTGGTTTTGGTGACGACTTGAACTGCATCTTTAATGAT
GACAATGCAGAGAAGCTGGTGCTCCGTATTCGCATCATGAACAGCGATGAGAACAAGATGCAAGAGGAGG
AAGAGGTGGTGGACAAGATGGATGATGATGTCTTCCTGCGCTGCATCGAGTCCAACATGCTGACAGATAT
GACCCTGCAGGGCATCGAGCAGATCAGCAAGGTGTACATGCACTTGCCACAGACAGACAACAAGAAGAAG
ATCATCATCACGGAGGATGGGGAATTCAAGGCCCTGCAGGAGTGGATCCTGGAGACGGACGGCGTGAGCT
TGATGCGGGTGCTGAGTGAGAAGGACGTGGACCCCGTACGCACCACGTCCAATGACATTGTGGAGATCTT
CACGGTGCTGGGCATTGAAGCCGTGCGGAAGGCCCTGGAGCGGGAGCTGTACCACGTCATCTCCTTTGAT
GGCTCCTATGTCAATTACCGACACTTGGCTCTCTTGTGTGATACCATGACCTGTCGTGGCCACTTGATGG
CCATCACCCGACACGGAGTCAACCGCCAGGACACAGGACCACTCATGAAGTGTTCCTTTGAGGAAACGGT
GGACGTGCTTATGGAAGCAGCCGCACACGGTGAGAGTGACCCCATGAAGGGGGTCTCTGAGAATATCATG
CTGGGCCAGCTGGCTCCGGCCGGCACTGGCTGCTTTGACCTCCTGCTTGATGCAGAGAAGTGCAAGTATG
GCATGGAGATCCCCACCAATATCCCCGGCCTGGGGGCTGCTGGACCCACCGGCATGTTCTTTGGTTCAGC
ACCCAGTCCCATGGGTGGAATCTCTCCTGCCATGACACCTTGGAACCAGGGTGCAACCCCTGCCTATGGC
GCCTGGTCCCCCAGTGTTGGGAGTGGAATGACCCCAGGGGCAGCCGGCTTCTCTCCCAGTGCTGCGTCAG
ATGCCAGCGGCTTCAGCCCAGGTTACTCCCCTGCCTGGTCTCCCACACCGGGCTCCCCGGGGTCCCCAGG
TCCCTCAAGCCCCTACATCCCTTCACCAGGTGGCGCCATGTAGTCTAGACTCGAGCGGCCGCCACTGTCT
GGATATCTGC
