>Addgene plasmid #35176 | FLAG-Pol-IIΔ | addgene partial sequence | sequence record 44316 | BGH-rev 5'-TAGAAGGCACAGTCGAGG-3'
ATCCACTAGTCCAGTGTGGTGGAATTCTTAGGCGGCCGCTTAATCGATTTATCTAGAGCTGGGAGACATG
GCGCCACCTGGTGAAGGGATGTAGGGGCTTGAGGGACCTGGGGACCCCGGGGAGCCCGGTGTGGGAGACC
AGGCAGGGGAGTAACCTGGGCTGAAGCCGCTGGCATCTGACGCAGCACTGGGAGAGAAGCCGGCTGCCCC
TGGGGTCATTCCACTCCCAACACTGGGGGACCAGGCGCCATAGGCAGGGGTTGCACCCTGGTTCCAAGGT
GTCATGGCAGGAGAGATTCCACCCATGGGACTGGGTGCTGAACCAAAGAACATGCCGGTGGGTCCAGCAG
CCCCCAGGCCGGGGATATTGGTGGGGATCTCCATGCCATACTTGCACTTCTCTGCATCAAGCAGGAGGTC
AAAGCAGCCAGTGCCGGCCGGAGCCAGCTGGCCCAGCATGATATTCTCAGAGACCCCCTTCATGGGGTCA
CTCTCACCGTGTGCGGCTGCTTCCATAAGCACGTCCACCGTTTCCTCAAAGGAACACTTCATGAGTGGTC
CTGTGTCCTGGCGGTTGACTCCGTGTCGGGTGATGGCCATCAAGTGGCCACGACAGGTCATGGTATCACA
CAAGAGAGCCAAGTGTCGGTAATTGACATAGGAGCCATCAAAGGAGATGACGTGGTACAGCTCCCGCTCC
AGGGCCTTCCGCACGGCTTCAATGCCCAGCACCGTGAAGATCTCCACAATGTCATTGGACGTGGTGCGTA
CGGGGTCCACGTCCTTCTCACTCAGCACCCGCATCAAGCTCACGCCGTCCGTCTCCAGGATCCACTCCTG
CAGGGCCTTGAATTCCCCATCCTCCGTGATGATGATCTTC
