>Addgene plasmid #35176 | FLAG-Pol-IIΔ | addgene partial sequence | sequence record 44564 | CMV-F 5'-CGCAAATGGGCGGTAGGCGTG-3'
GGCTACTAGAGAACCCACTGCTTACTGGCTTATCGAAATTAATACGACTCACTATAGGGAGACCCAAGCT
GGCTAGGACCATGGACTACAAGGACGACGATGACAAGGCTAGCATGCACGGGGGTGGCCCCCCCTCGGGG
GACAGCGCATGCCCGCTGCGCACCATCAAGAGAGTCCAGTTCGGAGTCCTGAGTCCGGATGAACTGAAGC
GAATGTCTGTGACGGAGGGTGGCATCAAATACCCAGAGACGACTGAGGGAGGCCGCCCCAAGCTTGGGGG
GCTGATGGACCCGAGGCAGGGGGTGATTGAGCGGACTGGCCGCTGCCAAACATGTGCAGGAAACATGACA
GAGTGTCCTGGCCACTTTGGCCACATTGAACTGGCCAAGCCTGTGTTTCACGTGGGCTTCCTGGTGAAGA
CAATGAAAGTTTTGCGCTGTGTCTGCTTCTTCTGCTCCAAACTGCTTGTGGACTCTAACAACCCAAAGAT
CAAGGATATCCTGGCTAAGTCCAAGGGACAGCCCAAGAAGCGGCTCACACATGTCTACGACCTTTGCAAG
GGCAAAAACATATGCGAGGGTGGGGAGGAGATGGACAACAAGTTCGGTGTGGAACAACCTGAGGGTGACG
AGGATCTGACCAAAGAAAAGGGCCATGGTGGCTGTGGGCGGTACCAGCCCAGGATCCGGCGTTCTGGCCT
AGAGCTGTATGCGGAATGGAAGCACGTTAATGAGGACTCTCAGGAGAAGAAGATCCTGCTGAGTCCAGAG
CGAGTGCATGAGATCTTCAAACGCATCTCAGATGAGGAGTGTTTTGTGCTGGGCATGGAGCCCC
